>Addgene plasmid #98322 | BRAF_pLX307 | addgene full sequence | sequence record 191215 | Addgene NGS Result
GGCTCGAGGCCTGCAGGTGCAAAGATGGATAAAGTTTTAAACAGAGAGGAATCTTTGCAGCTAATGGACC
TTCTAGGTCTTGAAAGGAGTGGGAATTGGCTCCGGTGCCCGTCAGTGGGCAGAGCGCACATCGCCCACAG
TCCCCGAGAAGTTGGGGGGAGGGGTCGGCAATTGAACCGGTGCCTAGAGAAGGTGGCGCGGGGTAAACTG
GGAAAGTGATGTCGTGTACTGGCTCCGCCTTTTTCCCGAGGGTGGGGGAGAACCGTATATAAGTGCAGTA
GTCGCCGTGAACGTTCTTTTTCGCAACGGGTTTGCCGCCAGAACACAGGTAAGTGCCGTGTGTGGTTCCC
GCGGGCCTGGCCTCTTTACGGGTTATGGCCCTTGCGTGCCTTGAATTACTTCCACCTGGCTGCAGTACGT
GATTCTTGATCCCGAGCTTCGGGTTGGAAGTGGGTGGGAGAGTTCGAGGCCTTGCGCTTAAGGAGCCCCT
TCGCCTCGTGCTTGAGTTGAGGCCTGGCCTGGGCGCTGGGGCCGCCGCGTGCGAATCTGGTGGCACCTTC
GCGCCTGTCTCGCTGCTTTCGATAAGTCTCTAGCCATTTAAAATTTTTGATGACCTGCTGCGACGCTTTT
TTTCTGGCAAGATAGTCTTGTAAATGCGGGCCAAGATCTGCACACTGGTATTTCGGTTTTTGGGGCCGCG
GGCGGCGACGGGGCCCGTGCGTCCCAGCGCACATGTTCGGCGAGGCGGGGCCTGCGAGCGCGGCCACCGA
GAATCGGACGGGGGTAGTCTCAAGCTGGCCGGCCTGCTCTGGTGCCTGGCCTCGCGCCGCCGTGTATCGC
CCCGCCCTGGGCGGCAAGGCTGGCCCGGTCGGCACCAGTTGCGTGAGCGGAAAGATGGCCGCTTCCCGGC
CCTGCTGCAGGGAGCTCAAAATGGAGGACGCGGCGCTCGGGAGAGCGGGCGGGTGAGTCACCCACACAAA
GGAAAAGGGCCTTTCCGTCCTCAGCCGTCGCTTCATGTGACTCCACGGAGTACCGGGCGCCGTCCAGGCA
CCTCGATTAGTTCTCGAGCTTTTGGAGTACGTCGTCTTTAGGTTGGGGGGAGGGGTTTTATGCGATGGAG
TTTCCCCACACTGAGTGGGTGGAGACTGAAGTTAGGCCAGCTTGGCACTTGATGTAATTCTCCTTGGAAT
TTGCCCTTTTTGAGTTTGGATCTTGGTTCATTCTCAAGCCTCAGACAGTGGTTCAAAGTTTTTTTCTTCC
ATTTCAGGTGTCGTGAGGCTAGCATCGATTGATCAACAAGTTTGTACAAAAAAGTTGGCACCATGGCGGC
GCTGAGCGGTGGCGGTGGTGGCGGCGCGGAGCCGGGCCAGGCTCTGTTCAACGGGGACATGGAGCCCGAG
GCCGGCGCCGGCGCCGGCGCCGCGGCCTCTTCGGCTGCGGACCCTGCCATTCCGGAGGAGGTGTGGAATA
TCAAACAAATGATTAAGTTGACACAGGAACATATAGAGGCCCTATTGGACAAATTTGGTGGGGAGCATAA
TCCACCATCAATATATCTGGAGGCCTATGAAGAATACACCAGCAAGCTAGATGCACTCCAACAAAGAGAA
CAACAGTTATTGGAATCTCTGGGGAACGGAACTGATTTTTCTGTTTCTAGCTCTGCATCAATGGATACCG
TTACATCTTCTTCCTCTTCTAGCCTTTCAGTGCTACCTTCATCTCTTTCAGTTTTTCAAAATCCCACAGA
TGTGGCACGGAGCAACCCCAAGTCACCACAAAAACCTATCGTTAGAGTCTTCCTGCCCAACAAACAGAGG
ACAGTGGTACCTGCAAGGTGTGGAGTTACAGTCCGAGACAGTCTAAAGAAAGCACTGATGATGAGAGGTC
TAATCCCAGAGTGCTGTGCTGTTTACAGAATTCAGGATGGAGAGAAGAAACCAATTGGTTGGGACACTGA
TATTTCCTGGCTTACTGGAGAAGAATTGCATGTGGAAGTGTTGGAGAATGTTCCACTTACAACACACAAC
TTTGTACGAAAAACGTTTTTCACCTTAGCATTTTGTGACTTTTGTCGAAAGCTGCTTTTCCAGGGTTTCC
GCTGTCAAACATGTGGTTATAAATTTCACCAGCGTTGTAGTACAGAAGTTCCACTGATGTGTGTTAATTA
TGACCAACTTGATTTGCTGTTTGTCTCCAAGTTCTTTGAACACCACCCAATACCACAGGAAGAGGCGTCC
TTAGCAGAGACTGCCCTAACATCTGGATCATCCCCTTCCGCACCCGCCTCGGACTCTATTGGGCCCCAAA
TTCTCACCAGTCCGTCTCCTTCAAAATCCATTCCAATTCCACAGCCCTTCCGACCAGCAGATGAAGATCA
TCGAAATCAATTTGGGCAACGAGACCGATCCTCATCAGCTCCCAATGTGCATATAAACACAATAGAACCT
GTCAATATTGATGACTTGATTAGAGACCAAGGATTTCGTGGTGATGGAGGATCAACCACAGGTTTGTCTG
CTACCCCCCCTGCCTCATTACCTGGCTCACTAACTAACGTGAAAGCCTTACAGAAATCTCCAGGACCTCA
GCGAGAAAGGAAGTCATCTTCATCCTCAGAAGACAGGAATCGAATGAAAACACTTGGTAGACGGGACTCG
AGTGATGATTGGGAGATTCCTGATGGGCAGATTACAGTGGGACAAAGAATTGGATCTGGATCATTTGGAA
CAGTCTACAAGGGAAAGTGGCATGGTGATGTGGCAGTGAAAATGTTGAATGTGACAGCACCTACACCTCA
GCAGTTACAAGCCTTCAAAAATGAAGTAGGAGTACTCAGGAAAACACGACATGTGAATATCCTACTCTTC
ATGGGCTATTCCACAAAGCCACAACTGGCTATTGTTACCCAGTGGTGTGAGGGCTCCAGCTTGTATCACC
ATCTCCATATCATTGAGACCAAATTTGAGATGATCAAACTTATAGATATTGCACGACAGACTGCACAGGG
CATGGATTACTTACACGCCAAGTCAATCATCCACAGAGACCTCAAGAGTAATAATATATTTCTTCATGAA
GACCTCACAGTAAAAATAGGTGATTTTGGTCTAGCTACAGTGAAATCTCGATGGAGTGGGTCCCATCAGT
TTGAACAGTTGTCTGGATCCATTTTGTGGATGGCACCAGAAGTCATCAGAATGCAAGATAAAAATCCATA
CAGCTTTCAGTCAGATGTATATGCATTTGGAATTGTTCTGTATGAATTGATGACTGGACAGTTACCTTAT
TCAAACATCAACAACAGGGACCAGATAATTTTTATGGTGGGACGAGGATACCTGTCTCCAGATCTCAGTA
AGGTACGGAGTAACTGTCCAAAAGCCATGAAGAGATTAATGGCAGAGTGCCTCAAAAAGAAAAGAGATGA
GAGACCACTCTTTCCCCAAATTCTCGCCTCTATTGAGCTGCTGGCCCGCTCATTGCCAAAAATTCACCGC
AGTGCATCAGAACCCTCCTTGAATCGGGCTGGTTTCCAAACAGAGGATTTTAGTCTATATGCTTGTGCTT
CTCCAAAAACACCCATCCAGGCAGGGGGATATGGTGCGTTTCCTGTCCACTTGCCAACTTTCTTGTACAA
AGTGGTTGATATCGGTAAGCCTATCCCTAACCCTCTCCTCGGTCTCGATTCTACGTAGTAATGAACTAGT
CCGTAACTTGAAAGTATTTCGATTTCTTGGCTTTATATATCTTGTGGAAAGGACGATCTGAATTAGGGTT
GATCCCCCGCACGCGTTAAGTCGACAATCAACCTCTGGATTACAAAATTTGTGAAAGATTGACTGGTATT
CTTAACTATGTTGCTCCTTTTACGCTATGTGGATACGCTGCTTTAATGCCTTTGTATCATGCTATTGCTT
CCCGTATGGCTTTCATTTTCTCCTCCTTGTATAAATCCTGGTTGCTGTCTCTTTATGAGGAGTTGTGGCC
CGTTGTCAGGCAACGTGGCGTGGTGTGCACTGTGTTTGCTGACGCAACCCCCACTGGTTGGGGCATTGCC
ACCACCTGTCAGCTCCTTTCCGGGACTTTCGCTTTCCCCCTCCCTATTGCCACGGCGGAACTCATCGCCG
CCTGCCTTGCCCGCTGCTGGACAGGGGCTCGGCTGTTGGGCACTGACAATTCCGTGGTGTTGTCGGGGAA
ATCATCGTCCTTTCCTTGGCTGCTCGCCTGTGTTGCCACCTGGATTCTGCGCGGGACGTCCTTCTGCTAC
GTCCCTTCGGCCCTCAATCCAGCGGACCTTCCTTCCCGCGGCCTGCTGCCGGCTCTGCGGCCTCTTCCGC
GTCTTCGCCTTCGCCCTCAGACGAGTCGGATCTCCCTTTGGGCCGCCTCCCCGCGTCGACTTTAAGACCA
ATGACTTACAAGGCAGCTGTAGATCTTAGCCACTTTTTAAAAGAAAAGGGGGGACTGGAAGGGCTAATTC
ACTCCCAACGAAGACAAGATCTGCTTTTTGCTTGTACTGGGTCTCTCTGGTTAGACCAGATCTGAGCCTG
GGAGCTCTCTGGCTAACTAGGGAACCCACTGCTTAAGCCTCAATAAAGCTTGCCTTGAGTGCTTCAAGTA
GTGTGTGCCCGTCTGTTGTGTGACTCTGGTAACTAGAGATCCCTCAGACCCTTTTAGTCAGTGTGGAAAA
TCTCTAGCAGTACGTATAGTAGTTCATGTCATCTTATTATTCAGTATTTATAACTTGCAAAGAAATGAAT
ATCAGAGAGTGAGAGGAACTTGTTTATTGCAGCTTATAATGGTTACAAATAAAGCAATAGCATCACAAAT
TTCACAAATAAAGCATTTTTTTCACTGCATTCTAGTTGTGGTTTGTCCAAACTCATCAATGTATCTTATC
ATGTCTGGCTCTAGCTATCCCGCCCCTAACTCCGCCCATCCCGCCCCTAACTCCGCCCAGTTCCGCCCAT
TCTCCGCCCCATGGCTGACTAATTTTTTTTATTTATGCAGAGGCCGAGGCCGCCTCGGCCTCTGAGCTAT
TCCAGAAGTAGTGAGGAGGCTTTTTTGGAGGCCTAGGGACGTACCCAATTCGCCCTATAGTGAGTCGTAT
TACGCGCGCTCACTGGCCGTCGTTTTACAACGTCGTGACTGGGAAAACCCTGGCGTTACCCAACTTAATC
GCCTTGCAGCACATCCCCCTTTCGCCAGCTGGCGTAATAGCGAAGAGGCCCGCACCGATCGCCCTTCCCA
ACAGTTGCGCAGCCTGAATGGCGAATGGG
[124 nt withheld, positions 5280-5403]
C
[91 nt withheld, positions 5405-5495]
A
[49 nt withheld, positions 5497-5545]
CCTTTGACGTTGGAGTCCACGTTCTTT
[37 nt withheld, positions 5573-5609]
ACCCTATCTCGGTCTATTCTTTTGATTTATAAGGGATTTTGCCGATTTCGGCCTATTGGTTAAAAAATGA
GCTGATTTAACAAAAATTTAACGCGAATTTTAACAAAATATTAACGCTTACAATTTAGGTGGCACTTTTC
GGGGAAATGTGCGCGGAACCCCTATTTGTTTATTTTTCTAAATACATTCAAATATGTATCCGCTCATGAG
ACAATAACCCTGATAAATGCTTCAATAATATTGAAAAAGGAAGAGTATGAGTATTCAACATTTCCGTGTC
GCCCTTATTCCCTTTTTTGCGGCATTTTGCCTTCCTGTTTTTGCTCACCCAGAAACGCTGGTGAAAGTAA
AAGATGCTGAAGATCAGTTGGGTGCACGAGTGGGTTACATCGAACTGGATCTCAACAGCGGTAAGATCCT
TGAGAGTTTTCGCCCCGAAGAACGTTTTCCAATGATGAGCACTTTTAAAGTTCTGCTATGTGGCGCGGTA
TTATCCCGTATTGACGCCGGGCAAGAGCAACTCGGTCGCCGCATACACTATTCTCAGAATGACTTGGTTG
AGTACTCACCAGTCACAGAAAAGCATCTTACGGATGGCATGACAGTAAGAGAATTATGCAGTGCTGCCAT
AACCATGAGTGATAACACTGCGGCCAACTTACTTCTGACAACGATCGGAGGACCGAAGGAGCTAACCGCT
TTTTTGCACAACATGGGGGATCATGTAACTCGCCTTGATCGTTGGGAACCGGAGCTGAATGAAGCCATAC
CAAACGACGAGCGTGACACCACGATGCCTGTAGCAATGGCAACAACGTTGCGCAAACTATTAACTGGCGA
ACTACTTACTCTAGCTTCCCGGCAACAATTAATAGACTGGATGGAGGCGGATAAAGTTGCAGGACCACTT
CTGCGCTCGGCCCTTCCGGCTGGCTGGTTTATTGCTGATAAATCTGGAGCCGGTGAGCGTGGGTCTCGCG
GTATCATTGCAGCACTGGGGCCAGATGGTAAGCCCTCCCGTATCGTAGTTATCTACACGACGGGGAGTCA
GGCAACTATGGATGAACGAAATAGACAGATCGCTGAGATAGGTGCCTCACTGATTAAGCATTGGTAACTG
TCAGACCAAGTTTACTCATATATACTTTAGATTGATTTAAAACTTCATTTTTAATTTAAAAGGATCTAGG
TGAAGATCCTTTTTGATAATCTCATGACCAAAATCCCTTAACGTGAGTTTTCGTTCCACTGAGCGTCAGA
CCCCGTAGAAAAGATCAAAGGATCTTCTTGAGATCCTTTTTTTCTGCGCGTAATCTGCTGCTTGCAAACA
AAAAAACCACCGCTACCAGCGGTGGTTTGTTTGCCGGATCAAGAGCTACCAACTCTTTTTCCGAAGGTAA
CTGGCTTCAGCAGAGCGCAGATACCAAATACTGTTCTTCTAGTGTAGCCGTAGTTAGGCCACCACTTCAA
GAACTCTGTAGCACCGCCTACATACCTCGCTCTGCTAATCCTGTTACCAGTGGCTGCTGCCAGTGGCGAT
AAGTCGTGTCTTACCGGGTTGGACTCAAGACGATAGTTACCGGATAAGGCGCAGCGGTCGGGCTGAACGG
GGGGTTCGTGCACACAGCCCAGCTTGGAGCGAACGACCTACACCGAACTGAGATACCTACAGCGTGAGCT
ATGAGAAAGCGCCACGCTTCCCGAAGGGAGAAAGGCGGACAGGTATCCGGTAAGCGGCAGGGTCGGAACA
GGAGAGCGCACGAGGGAGCTTCCAGGGGGAAACGCCTGGTATCTTTATAGTCCTGTCGGGTTTCGCCACC
TCTGACTTGAGCGTCGATTTTTGTGATGCTCGTCAGGGGGGCGGAGCCTATGGAAAAACGCCAGCAACGC
GGCCTTTTTACGGTTCCTGGCCTTTTGCTGGCCTTTTGCTCACATGTTCTTTCCTGCGTTATCCCCTGAT
TCTGTGGATAACCGTATTACCGCCTTTGAGTGAGCTGATACCGCTCGCCGCAGCCGAACGACCGAGCGCA
GCGAGTCAGTGAGCGAGGAAGCGGAAGAGCGCCCAATACGCAAACCGCCTCTCCCCGCGCGTTGGCCGAT
TCATTAATGCAGCTGGCACGACAGGTTTCCCGACTGGAAAGCGGGCAGTGAGCGCAACGCAATTAATGTG
AGTTAGCTCACTCATTAGGCACCCCAGGCTTTACACTTTATGCTTCCGGCTCGTATGTTGTGTGGAATTG
TGAGCGGATAACAATTTCACACAGGAAACAGCTATGACCATGATTACGCCAAGCGCGCAATTAACCCTCA
CTAAAGGGAACAAAAGCTGGAGCTGCAAGCTTAATGTAGTCTTATGCAATACTCTTGTAGTCTTGCAACA
TGGTAACGATGAGTTAGCAACATGCCTTACAAGGAGAGAAAAAGCACCGTGCATGCCGATTGGTGGAAGT
AAGGTGGTACGATCGTGCCTTATTAGGAAGGCAACAGACGGGTCTGACATGGATTGGACGAACCACTGAA
TTGCCGCATTGCAGAGATATTGTATTTAAGTGCCTAGCTCGATACATAAACGGGTCTCTCTGGTTAGACC
AGATCTGAGCCTGGGAGCTCTCTGGCTAACTAGGGAACCCACTGCTTAAGCCTCAATAAAGCTTGCCTTG
AGTGCTTCAAGTAGTGTGTGCCCGTCTGTTGTGTGACTCTGGTAACTAGAGATCCCTCAGACCCTTTTAG
TCAGTGTGGAAAATCTCTAGCAGTGGCGCCCGAACAGGGACTTGAAAGCGAAAGGGAAACCAGAGGAGCT
CTCTCGACGCAGGACTCGGCTTGCTGAAGCGCGCACGGCAAGAGGCGAGGGGCGGCGACTGGTGAGTACG
CCAAAAATTTTGACTAGCGGAGGCTAGAAGGAGAGAGATGGGTGCGAGAGCGTCAGTATTAAGCGGGGGA
GAATTAGATCGCGATGGGAAAAAATTCGGTTAAGGCCAGGGGGAAAGAAAAAATATAAATTAAAACATAT
AGTATGGGCAAGCAGGGAGCTAGAACGATTCGCAGTTAATCCTGGCCTGTTAGAAACATCAGAAGGCTGT
AGACAAATACTGGGACAGCTACAACCATCCCTTCAGACAGGATCAGAAGAACTTAGATCATTATATAATA
CAGTAGCAACCCTCTATTGTGTGCATCAAAGGATAGAGATAAAAGACACCAAGGAAGCTTTAGACAAGAT
AGAGGAAGAGCAAAACAAAAGTAAGACCACCGCACAGCAAGCGGCCGCTGATCTTCAGACCTGGAGGAGG
AGATATGAGGGACAATTGGAGAAGTGAATTATATAAATATAAAGTAGTAAAAATTGAACCATTAGGAGTA
GCACCCACCAAGGCAAAGAGAAGAGTGGTGCAGAGAGAAAAAAGAGCAGTGGGAATAGGAGCTTTGTTCC
TTGGGTTCTTGGGAGCAGCAGGAAGCACTATGGGCGCAGCGTCAATGACGCTGACGGTACAGGCCAGACA
ATTATTGTCTGGTATAGTGCAGCAGCAGAACAATTTGCTGAGGGCTATTGAGGCGCAACAGCATCTGTTG
CAACTCACAGTCTGGGGCATCAAGCAGCTCCAGGCAAGAATCCTGGCTGTGGAAAGATACCTAAAGGATC
AACAGCTCCTGGGGATTTGGGGTTGCTCTGGAAAACTCATTTGCACCACTGCTGTGCCTTGGAATGCTAG
TTGGAGTAATAAATCTCTGGAACAGATTTGGAATCACACGACCTGGATGGAGTGGGACAGAGAAATTAAC
AATTACACAAGCTTAATACACTCCTTAATTGAAGAATCGCAAAACCAGCAAGAAAAGAATGAACAAGAAT
TATTGGAATTAGATAAATGGGCAAGTTTGTGGAATTGGTTTAACATAACAAATTGGCTGTGGTATATAAA
ATTATTCATAATGATAGTAGGAGGCTTGGTAGGTTTAAGAATAGTTTTTGCTGTACTTTCTATAGTGAAT
AGAGTTAGGCAGGGATATTCACCATTATCGTTTCAGACCCACCTCCCAACCCCGAGGGGACCCATGCATT
GCATCTCAATTAGTCAGCAACCAGGTGTGGAAAGTCCCCAGGCTCCCCAGCAGGCAGAAGTATGCAAAGC
ATGCGTCTCAATTAGTCAGCAACCATAGTCCCGCCCCTAACTCCGCCCATCCCGCCCCTAACTCCGCCCA
GTTCCGCCCATTCTCCGCCCCATGGCTGACTAATTTTTTTTATTTATGCAGAGGCCGAGGCCGCCTCGGC
CTCTGAGCTATTCCAGAAGTAGTGAGGAGGCTTTTTTGGAGGCCTAGGCTTTTGCAAAAAGCTTTCTAGA
GGTACCACCGGAGCTTACCATGACCGAGTACAAGCCCACGGTGCGCCTCGCCACCCGCGACGACGTCCCC
AGGGCCGTACGCACCCTCGCCGCCGCGTTCGCCGACTACCCCGCCACGCGCCACACCGTCGATCCGGACC
GCCACATCGAGCGGGTCACCGAGCTGCAAGAACTCTTCCTCACGCGCGTCGGGCTCGACATCGGCAAGGT
GTGGGTCGCGGACGACGGCGCCGCCGTGGCGGTCTGGACCACGCCGGAGAGCGTCGAAGCGGGGGCGGTG
TTCGCCGAGATCGGCCCGCGCATGGCCGAGTTGAGCGGTTCCCGGCTGGCCGCGCAGCAACAGATGGAAG
GCCTCCTGGCGCCGCACCGGCCCAAGGAGCCCGCGTGGTTCCTGGCCACCGTCGGCGTCTCGCCCGACCA
CCAGGGCAAGGGTCTGGGCAGCGCCGTCGTGCTCCCCGGAGTGGAGGCGGCCGAGCGCGCCGGGGTGCCC
GCCTTCCTGGAGACCTCCGCGCCCCGCAACCTCCCCTTCTACGAGCGGCTCGGCTTCACCGTCACCGCCG
ACGTCGAGGTGCCCGAAGGACCGCGCACCTGGTGCATGACCCGCAAGCCCGGTGCCAGTTAACGAATTCT
AGATCTTGAGACAAATGGCAGTATTCATCCACAATTTTAAAAGAAAAGGGGGGATTGGGGGGTACAGTGC
AGGGGAAAGAATAGTAGACATAATAGCAACAGACATACAAACTAAAGAATTACAAAAACAAATTACAAAA
ATTCAAAATTTTCGGGTTTATTACAGGGACAGCAGAGATCCACTTTGGCGCC
Features (pLannotate 1.2.2; 34 found; start..end, strand, type, name):
     25..91      +  CDS            small t antigen (fragment): SV40 (simian virus 40) small t antigen
     98..1276    +  promoter       EF-1α promoter: strong constitutive promoter for human elongation factor EF-1α
   1297..1314    +  protein_bind   attB1 (fragment): mutant version of attB; core recombination site for the Gateway® BP reaction BP Clonase™
   1323..3620    +  CDS            BRAF: BRAF_HUMAN - Also known as BRAF1, RAFB1. Experimental evidence at protein level: Swiss-Prot protein existence level 1. Protein kinase involved in the transduction of mitogenic signals from the cell membrane to the nucleus (Probable). Phosphorylates MAP2K1, and thereby activates the MAP kinase signal transduction pathway (PubMed:21441910, PubMed:29433126). May play a role in the postsynaptic responses of hippocampal neurons (PubMed:1508179). From Homo sapiens (Human).
   3628..3645    -  protein_bind   attB2 (fragment): mutant version of attB; core recombination site for the Gateway® BP reaction BP Clonase™
   3654..3695    +  CDS            V5 tag: epitope tag from simian virus 5
   3711..3764    +  promoter       U6 promoter (fragment): RNA polymerase III promoter for human U6 snRNA
   3806..4394    +  misc_feature   WPRE: woodchuck hepatitis virus posttranscriptional regulatory element
   4445..4464    +  misc_feature   cPPT/CTS (fragment): central polypurine tract and central termination sequence of HIV-1
   4466..4699    +  LTR            3' LTR (ΔU3): self-inactivating 3' long terminal repeat (LTR) from HIV-1
   4777..4898    +  polyA_signal   SV40 poly(A) signal: SV40 polyadenylation signal
   4938..5073    +  rep_origin     SV40 ori: SV40 origin of replication
   5094..5112    -  promoter       T7 promoter: promoter for bacteriophage T7 RNA polymerase
   5120..5275    +  CDS            lacZα (fragment): LacZα fragment of β-galactosidase; lacZ fragment
   5280..5708    +  rep_origin     f1 ori (sequence partly withheld): f1 bacteriophage origin of replication; arrow indicates direction of (+) strand synthesis
   5761..5865    +  promoter       AmpR promoter: bla
   5866..6726    +  CDS            AmpR: β-lactamase; bla; confers resistance to ampicillin, carbenicillin, and related antibiotics
   6897..7485    +  rep_origin     ori: high-copy-number ColE1/pMB1/pBR322/pUC origin of replication
   7668..7760    +  CDS            lacI (fragment): lac repressor; lacI; The lac repressor binds to the lac operator to inhibit transcription in E. coli. This inhibition can be relieved by adding lactose or isopropyl-β-D-thiogalactopyranoside (IPTG).
   7773..7794    +  protein_bind   CAP binding site: CAP binding activates transcription in the presence of cAMP. E. coli catabolite activator protein
   7809..7839    +  promoter       lac promoter: promoter for the E. coli lac operon
   7843..7865    +  protein_bind   lac operator (fragment): The lac repressor binds to the lac operator to inhibit transcription in E. coli. This inhibition can be relieved by adding lactose or isopropyl-β-D-thiogalactopyranoside (IPTG). lac repressor encoded by lacI
   7908..7926    +  promoter       T3 promoter: promoter for bacteriophage T3 RNA polymerase
   7954..8180    +  promoter       RSV promoter: Rous sarcoma virus enhancer/promoter
   8181..8361    +  LTR            5' LTR (truncated): truncated 5' long terminal repeat (LTR) from HIV-1
   8408..8533    +  misc_feature   HIV-1 Ψ: packaging signal of human immunodeficiency virus type 1
   8517..8880    +  CDS            HIV-1 gag (fragment): gag protein from human immunodeficiency virus 1; gag
   9026..9259    +  misc_feature   RRE: The Rev response element (RRE) of HIV-1 allows for Rev-dependent mRNA export from the nucleus to the cytoplasm.
   9636..9662    +  CDS            Rev (fragment): human immunodeficiency virus 1 (HIV-1) Rev protein; rev; enhances nuclear export of unspliced and incompletely spliced viral mRNAs
   9669..9692    +  promoter       SV40 promoter (fragment): SV40 early promoter
   9693..9764    +  promoter       SV40 promoter (fragment): SV40 enhancer and early promoter
   9788..9923    +  rep_origin     SV40 ori: SV40 origin of replication
   9969..10565   +  CDS            PuroR (fragment): puromycin N-acetyltransferase; pac from Streptomyces; confers resistance to puromycin
  10614..10731   +  misc_feature   cPPT/CTS: central polypurine tract and central termination sequence of HIV-1
