[The description below was written by a language model from this plasmid's Addgene catalogue record and pLannotate feature annotations shown in this document.]
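Description:
BRAF_pLX307 is a lentiviral mammalian expression plasmid carrying the human BRAF open reading frame, built by Gateway recombination into the pLX307 destination backbone. In bacteria it is maintained through a high-copy ColE1/pUC-type origin and selected with ampicillin via the β-lactamase gene. An f1 origin and remnants of a lac/T7/T3 cloning region are also present. The sequenced record is about 10.8 kb.

The viral portion follows a third-generation, self-inactivating design. An RSV promoter fused to a truncated HIV-1 5' LTR drives production of the genomic RNA in packaging cells. It is followed by the Ψ packaging signal with a partial gag sequence, the Rev response element for Rev-dependent nuclear export, a cPPT/CTS that aids nuclear import of the reverse-transcribed genome, and a ΔU3 3' LTR that disables LTR promoter activity after integration. An SV40 polyadenylation signal lies downstream of the 3' LTR.

Two expression units sit between the LTRs. An SV40 early promoter drives puromycin N-acetyltransferase, allowing selection of transduced cells. The EF-1α promoter (listed as "E1Fa" in the catalogue entry) constitutively drives BRAF, which is flanked by attB1 and attB2 recombination scars and followed by a backbone-encoded V5 epitope, listed as a C-terminal tag for antibody detection. A WPRE downstream enhances transcript stability and expression.

BRAF encodes a serine/threonine kinase that phosphorylates MAP2K1 and activates the MAP kinase pathway. The record states no mutation. The construct is intended for stable BRAF overexpression in mammalian cells, and the associated publication concerns signalling networks in β-catenin-active cancers.
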