Addgene plasmid #98322: BRAF_pLX307
Purpose: Lentiviral expression of BRAF
Depositing lab: William Hahn & Sefi Rosenbluh. Depositing organization: Monash University. Publication: Genetic and Proteomic Interrogation of Lower Confidence Candidate Genes Reveals Signaling Networks in beta-Catenin-Active Cancers. Rosenbluh J, Mercer J, Shrestha Y, Oliver R, Tamayo P, Doench JG, Tirosh I, Piccioni F, Hartenian E, Horn H, Fagbami L, Root DE, Jaffe J, Lage K, Boehm JS, Hahn WC. Cell Syst. 2016 Sep 28;3(3):302-316.e4. doi: 10.1016/j.cels.2016.09.001. PubMed 27684187.
Backbone
  Vector backbone: pLX307
  Backbone manufacturer: David Root (Addgene plasmid # 41392)
  Vector type: Mammalian Expression, Lentiviral
  Selectable markers: Puromycin
Growth in bacteria
  Bacterial resistance: Ampicillin, 100 μg/mL
  Growth temperature: 37°C
  Growth strain: NEB Stable
  Copy number: High Copy
Gene/Insert
  Gene/Insert name: BRAF
  Species: H. sapiens (human)
  Entrez Gene: BRAF (a.k.a. B-RAF1, B-raf, BRAF-1, BRAF1, NS7, RAFB1)
  Promoter: E1Fa
  Tag / fusion protein: V5 (C terminal on backbone)
  Cloning method: Gateway Cloning
  Sequencing primers: 5′ TTCTTCCATTTCAGGTGTCGTGAG; 3′ GTGGATACGCTGCTTTAATGCCTT
Terms and licenses: Academic/Nonprofit Terms; Industry Terms: Not Available to Industry
How to cite: BRAF_pLX307 was a gift from William Hahn & Sefi Rosenbluh (Addgene plasmid # 98322 ; http://n2t.net/addgene:98322 ; RRID:Addgene_98322)
